Addgene plasmid #77705: TBRG4 gRNA (BRDN0001146623)
Purpose: 3rd generation lentiviral gRNA plasmid targeting human TBRG4
Depositing lab: John Doench & David Root. Depositing organization: Broad Institute. Publication: Optimized sgRNA design to maximize activity and minimize off-target effects of CRISPR-Cas9. Doench JG, Fusi N, Sullender M, Hegde M, Vaimberg EW, Donovan KF, Smith I, Tothova Z, Wilen C, Orchard R, Virgin HW, Listgarten J, Root DE. Nat Biotechnol. 2016 Jan 18. doi: 10.1038/nbt.3437. PubMed 26780180.
Backbone
  Vector backbone: lentiGuide-Puro
  Backbone manufacturer: Zhang Lab (Addgene plasmid # 52963)
  Vector type: Mammalian Expression, Lentiviral, CRISPR
  Selectable markers: Puromycin
Growth in bacteria
  Bacterial resistance: Ampicillin, 100 μg/mL
  Growth temperature: 37°C
  Growth strain: DH5alpha
  Copy number: High Copy
Gene/Insert
  Gene/Insert name: TBRG4 (alt names: TBRG4; NM_001261834.1)
  gRNA/shRNA sequence: CATGACGGTCACTAATGTGT
  Species: H. sapiens (human)
  Entrez Gene: TBRG4 (a.k.a. CPR2, FASTKD4)
  Promoter: hU6
  Cloning method: Unknown
  Sequencing primers: 5′ U6-F; 3′ pS2-R
Terms and licenses: Academic/Nonprofit Terms; Industry Terms: Not Available to Industry
Depositor comments: The gRNA was designed to target the following Genbank reference sequence(s): NM_001261834.1,NM_004749.3,NM_030900.3,NM_199122.2. Note that this plasmid does NOT contain Cas9. It should be used in conjunction with lentiCas9-Blast (Addgene #52962) or otherwise with cell lines already expressing Cas9. Browse the full kinome gRNA library at http://www.addgene.org/pooled-library/broadgpp-human-kinome/ or visit http://www.broadinstitute.org/rnai/public/ for detailed protocols and information.
How to cite: TBRG4 gRNA (BRDN0001146623) was a gift from John Doench & David Root (Addgene plasmid # 77705 ; http://n2t.net/addgene:77705 ; RRID:Addgene_77705)
