[The description below was written by a language model from this plasmid's Addgene catalogue record and pLannotate feature annotations shown in this document.]
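Description:
TBRG4 gRNA (BRDN0001146623) is a third-generation lentiviral guide RNA plasmid built on the lentiGuide-Puro backbone and designed to target human TBRG4 (also known as CPR2 or FASTKD4) for CRISPR-Cas9 knockout. The assembled sequence is about 8.3 kb. In bacteria it is maintained as a high-copy plasmid through a ColE1/pUC-type origin and selected with ampicillin via the β-lactamase gene. An f1 origin, an SV40 origin and remnants of a lac/T7/T3 cloning region are also annotated in the backbone.

The lentiviral cassette begins with an RSV promoter fused to a truncated HIV-1 5' LTR, which makes genomic RNA transcription Tat-independent. It is followed by the Ψ packaging signal with a partial gag sequence and the Rev response element for nuclear export of the unspliced transcript. Downstream, a human U6 RNA polymerase III promoter drives the TBRG4-specific spacer joined to the Streptococcus pyogenes gRNA scaffold, followed by a cPPT/CTS element that aids nuclear import of the viral genome. A second unit uses the EF-1α core promoter with its intron A to express puromycin N-acetyltransferase, allowing selection of transduced mammalian cells. A WPRE enhances transcript expression, and the cassette ends in a self-inactivating ΔU3 3' LTR and an SV40 polyadenylation signal.

The plasmid does not encode Cas9, so it must be paired with a separate Cas9 vector such as lentiCas9-Blast or used in cells that already express Cas9. The guide was designed against several TBRG4 reference transcripts and belongs to a human kinome gRNA collection created with optimized sgRNA design rules.
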