Features (pLannotate 1.2.2; 29 found; start..end, strand, type, name):
     14..80      +  CDS            small t antigen (fragment): SV40 (simian virus 40) small t antigen
    106..317     +  promoter       EF-1α core promoter: core promoter for human elongation factor EF-1α
    318..1256    +  intron         EF-1α intron A: intron upstream of the start codon of human EF-1α
   1278..1877    +  CDS            PuroR (fragment): puromycin N-acetyltransferase; pac from Streptomyces; confers resistance to puromycin
   1893..2481    +  misc_feature   WPRE: woodchuck hepatitis virus posttranscriptional regulatory element
   2532..2551    +  misc_feature   cPPT/CTS (fragment): central polypurine tract and central termination sequence of HIV-1
   2553..2786    +  LTR            3' LTR (ΔU3): self-inactivating 3' long terminal repeat (LTR) from HIV-1
   2864..2985    +  polyA_signal   SV40 poly(A) signal: SV40 polyadenylation signal
   3025..3160    +  rep_origin     SV40 ori: SV40 origin of replication
   3181..3199    -  promoter       T7 promoter: promoter for bacteriophage T7 RNA polymerase
   3207..3362    +  CDS            lacZα (fragment): LacZα fragment of β-galactosidase; lacZ fragment
   3367..3795    +  rep_origin     f1 ori (sequence partly withheld): f1 bacteriophage origin of replication; arrow indicates direction of (+) strand synthesis
   3848..3952    +  promoter       AmpR promoter: bla
   3953..4813    +  CDS            AmpR: β-lactamase; bla; confers resistance to ampicillin, carbenicillin, and related antibiotics
   4984..5572    +  rep_origin     ori: high-copy-number ColE1/pMB1/pBR322/pUC origin of replication
   5755..5847    +  CDS            lacI (fragment): lac repressor; lacI; The lac repressor binds to the lac operator to inhibit transcription in E. coli. This inhibition can be relieved by adding lactose or isopropyl-β-D-thiogalactopyranoside (IPTG).
   5860..5881    +  protein_bind   CAP binding site: CAP binding activates transcription in the presence of cAMP. E. coli catabolite activator protein
   5896..5926    +  promoter       lac promoter: promoter for the E. coli lac operon
   5934..5950    +  protein_bind   lac operator: The lac repressor binds to the lac operator to inhibit transcription in E. coli. This inhibition can be relieved by adding lactose or isopropyl-β-D-thiogalactopyranoside (IPTG). lac repressor encoded by lacI
   5995..6013    +  promoter       T3 promoter: promoter for bacteriophage T3 RNA polymerase
   6041..6267    +  promoter       RSV promoter: Rous sarcoma virus enhancer/promoter
   6268..6448    +  LTR            5' LTR (truncated): truncated 5' long terminal repeat (LTR) from HIV-1
   6495..6620    +  misc_feature   HIV-1 Ψ: packaging signal of human immunodeficiency virus type 1
   6604..6967    +  CDS            HIV-1 gag (fragment): gag protein from human immunodeficiency virus 1; gag
   7113..7346    +  misc_feature   RRE: The Rev response element (RRE) of HIV-1 allows for Rev-dependent mRNA export from the nucleus to the cytoplasm.
   7723..7749    +  CDS            Rev (fragment): human immunodeficiency virus 1 (HIV-1) Rev protein; rev; enhances nuclear export of unspliced and incompletely spliced viral mRNAs
   7753..7993    +  promoter       U6 promoter: RNA polymerase III promoter for human U6 snRNA
   8023..8098    +  misc_RNA       gRNA scaffold: guide RNA scaffold for the Streptococcus pyogenes CRISPR/Cas9 system
   8154..8271    +  misc_feature   cPPT/CTS: central polypurine tract and central termination sequence of HIV-1
>Addgene plasmid #77705 | TBRG4 gRNA (BRDN0001146623) | addgene full sequence | sequence record 188272 | Addgene Assembled Sequence
CCCGGGTGCAAAGATGGATAAAGTTTTAAACAGAGAGGAATCTTTGCAGCTAATGGACCTTCTAGGTCTT
GAAAGGAGTGGGAATTGGCTCCGGTGCCCGTCAGTGGGCAGAGCGCACATCGCCCACAGTCCCCGAGAAG
TTGGGGGGAGGGGTCGGCAATTGATCCGGTGCCTAGAGAAGGTGGCGCGGGGTAAACTGGGAAAGTGATG
TCGTGTACTGGCTCCGCCTTTTTCCCGAGGGTGGGGGAGAACCGTATATAAGTGCAGTAGTCGCCGTGAA
CGTTCTTTTTCGCAACGGGTTTGCCGCCAGAACACAGGTAAGTGCCGTGTGTGGTTCCCGCGGGCCTGGC
CTCTTTACGGGTTATGGCCCTTGCGTGCCTTGAATTACTTCCACCTGGCTGCAGTACGTGATTCTTGATC
CCGAGCTTCGGGTTGGAAGTGGGTGGGAGAGTTCGAGGCCTTGCGCTTAAGGAGCCCCTTCGCCTCGTGC
TTGAGTTGAGGCCTGGCCTGGGCGCTGGGGCCGCCGCGTGCGAATCTGGTGGCACCTTCGCGCCTGTCTC
GCTGCTTTCGATAAGTCTCTAGCCATTTAAAATTTTTGATGACCTGCTGCGACGCTTTTTTTCTGGCAAG
ATAGTCTTGTAAATGCGGGCCAAGATCTGCACACTGGTATTTCGGTTTTTGGGGCCGCGGGCGGCGACGG
GGCCCGTGCGTCCCAGCGCACATGTTCGGCGAGGCGGGGCCTGCGAGCGCGGCCACCGAGAATCGGACGG
GGGTAGTCTCAAGCTGGCCGGCCTGCTCTGGTGCCTGGCCTCGCGCCGCCGTGTATCGCCCCGCCCTGGG
CGGCAAGGCTGGCCCGGTCGGCACCAGTTGCGTGAGCGGAAAGATGGCCGCTTCCCGGCCCTGCTGCAGG
GAGCTCAAAATGGAGGACGCGGCGCTCGGGAGAGCGGGCGGGTGAGTCACCCACACAAAGGAAAAGGGCC
TTTCCGTCCTCAGCCGTCGCTTCATGTGACTCCACGGAGTACCGGGCGCCGTCCAGGCACCTCGATTAGT
TCTCGAGCTTTTGGAGTACGTCGTCTTTAGGTTGGGGGGAGGGGTTTTATGCGATGGAGTTTCCCCACAC
TGAGTGGGTGGAGACTGAAGTTAGGCCAGCTTGGCACTTGATGTAATTCTCCTTGGAATTTGCCCTTTTT
GAGTTTGGATCTTGGTTCATTCTCAAGCCTCAGACAGTGGTTCAAAGTTTTTTTCTTCCATTTCAGGTGT
CGTGACGTACGGCCACCATGACCGAGTACAAGCCCACGGTGCGCCTCGCCACCCGCGACGACGTCCCCAG
GGCCGTACGCACCCTCGCCGCCGCGTTCGCCGACTACCCCGCCACGCGCCACACCGTCGATCCGGACCGC
CACATCGAGCGGGTCACCGAGCTGCAAGAACTCTTCCTCACGCGCGTCGGGCTCGACATCGGCAAGGTGT
GGGTCGCGGACGACGGCGCCGCCGTGGCGGTCTGGACCACGCCGGAGAGCGTCGAAGCGGGGGCGGTGTT
CGCCGAGATCGGCCCGCGCATGGCCGAGTTGAGCGGTTCCCGGCTGGCCGCGCAGCAACAGATGGAAGGC
CTCCTGGCGCCGCACCGGCCCAAGGAGCCCGCGTGGTTCCTGGCCACCGTCGGAGTCTCGCCCGACCACC
AGGGCAAGGGTCTGGGCAGCGCCGTCGTGCTCCCCGGAGTGGAGGCGGCCGAGCGCGCCGGGGTGCCCGC
CTTCCTGGAGACCTCCGCGCCCCGCAACCTCCCCTTCTACGAGCGGCTCGGCTTCACCGTCACCGCCGAC
GTCGAGGTGCCCGAAGGACCGCGCACCTGGTGCATGACCCGCAAGCCCGGTGCCTGAACGCGTTAAGTCG
ACAATCAACCTCTGGATTACAAAATTTGTGAAAGATTGACTGGTATTCTTAACTATGTTGCTCCTTTTAC
GCTATGTGGATACGCTGCTTTAATGCCTTTGTATCATGCTATTGCTTCCCGTATGGCTTTCATTTTCTCC
TCCTTGTATAAATCCTGGTTGCTGTCTCTTTATGAGGAGTTGTGGCCCGTTGTCAGGCAACGTGGCGTGG
TGTGCACTGTGTTTGCTGACGCAACCCCCACTGGTTGGGGCATTGCCACCACCTGTCAGCTCCTTTCCGG
GACTTTCGCTTTCCCCCTCCCTATTGCCACGGCGGAACTCATCGCCGCCTGCCTTGCCCGCTGCTGGACA
GGGGCTCGGCTGTTGGGCACTGACAATTCCGTGGTGTTGTCGGGGAAATCATCGTCCTTTCCTTGGCTGC
TCGCCTGTGTTGCCACCTGGATTCTGCGCGGGACGTCCTTCTGCTACGTCCCTTCGGCCCTCAATCCAGC
GGACCTTCCTTCCCGCGGCCTGCTGCCGGCTCTGCGGCCTCTTCCGCGTCTTCGCCTTCGCCCTCAGACG
AGTCGGATCTCCCTTTGGGCCGCCTCCCCGCGTCGACTTTAAGACCAATGACTTACAAGGCAGCTGTAGA
TCTTAGCCACTTTTTAAAAGAAAAGGGGGGACTGGAAGGGCTAATTCACTCCCAACGAAGACAAGATCTG
CTTTTTGCTTGTACTGGGTCTCTCTGGTTAGACCAGATCTGAGCCTGGGAGCTCTCTGGCTAACTAGGGA
ACCCACTGCTTAAGCCTCAATAAAGCTTGCCTTGAGTGCTTCAAGTAGTGTGTGCCCGTCTGTTGTGTGA
CTCTGGTAACTAGAGATCCCTCAGACCCTTTTAGTCAGTGTGGAAAATCTCTAGCAGTACGTATAGTAGT
TCATGTCATCTTATTATTCAGTATTTATAACTTGCAAAGAAATGAATATCAGAGAGTGAGAGGAACTTGT
TTATTGCAGCTTATAATGGTTACAAATAAAGCAATAGCATCACAAATTTCACAAATAAAGCATTTTTTTC
ACTGCATTCTAGTTGTGGTTTGTCCAAACTCATCAATGTATCTTATCATGTCTGGCTCTAGCTATCCCGC
CCCTAACTCCGCCCATCCCGCCCCTAACTCCGCCCAGTTCCGCCCATTCTCCGCCCCATGGCTGACTAAT
TTTTTTTATTTATGCAGAGGCCGAGGCCGCCTCGGCCTCTGAGCTATTCCAGAAGTAGTGAGGAGGCTTT
TTTGGAGGCCTAGGGACGTACCCAATTCGCCCTATAGTGAGTCGTATTACGCGCGCTCACTGGCCGTCGT
TTTACAACGTCGTGACTGGGAAAACCCTGGCGTTACCCAACTTAATCGCCTTGCAGCACATCCCCCTTTC
GCCAGCTGGCGTAATAGCGAAGAGGCCCGCACCGATCGCCCTTCCCAACAGTTGCGCAGCCTGAATGGCG
AATGGG
[124 nt withheld, positions 3367-3490]
C
[91 nt withheld, positions 3492-3582]
A
[49 nt withheld, positions 3584-3632]
CCTTTGACGTTGGAGTCCACGTTCTTT
[37 nt withheld, positions 3660-3696]
ACCCTATCTCGGTCTATTCTTTTGATTTATAAGGGATTTTGCCGATTTCGGCCTATTGGTTAAAAAATGA
GCTGATTTAACAAAAATTTAACGCGAATTTTAACAAAATATTAACGCTTACAATTTAGGTGGCACTTTTC
GGGGAAATGTGCGCGGAACCCCTATTTGTTTATTTTTCTAAATACATTCAAATATGTATCCGCTCATGAG
ACAATAACCCTGATAAATGCTTCAATAATATTGAAAAAGGAAGAGTATGAGTATTCAACATTTCCGTGTC
GCCCTTATTCCCTTTTTTGCGGCATTTTGCCTTCCTGTTTTTGCTCACCCAGAAACGCTGGTGAAAGTAA
AAGATGCTGAAGATCAGTTGGGTGCACGAGTGGGTTACATCGAACTGGATCTCAACAGCGGTAAGATCCT
TGAGAGTTTTCGCCCCGAAGAACGTTTTCCAATGATGAGCACTTTTAAAGTTCTGCTATGTGGCGCGGTA
TTATCCCGTATTGACGCCGGGCAAGAGCAACTCGGTCGCCGCATACACTATTCTCAGAATGACTTGGTTG
AGTACTCACCAGTCACAGAAAAGCATCTTACGGATGGCATGACAGTAAGAGAATTATGCAGTGCTGCCAT
AACCATGAGTGATAACACTGCGGCCAACTTACTTCTGACAACGATCGGAGGACCGAAGGAGCTAACCGCT
TTTTTGCACAACATGGGGGATCATGTAACTCGCCTTGATCGTTGGGAACCGGAGCTGAATGAAGCCATAC
CAAACGACGAGCGTGACACCACGATGCCTGTAGCAATGGCAACAACGTTGCGCAAACTATTAACTGGCGA
ACTACTTACTCTAGCTTCCCGGCAACAATTAATAGACTGGATGGAGGCGGATAAAGTTGCAGGACCACTT
CTGCGCTCGGCCCTTCCGGCTGGCTGGTTTATTGCTGATAAATCTGGAGCCGGTGAGCGTGGGTCTCGCG
GTATCATTGCAGCACTGGGGCCAGATGGTAAGCCCTCCCGTATCGTAGTTATCTACACGACGGGGAGTCA
GGCAACTATGGATGAACGAAATAGACAGATCGCTGAGATAGGTGCCTCACTGATTAAGCATTGGTAACTG
TCAGACCAAGTTTACTCATATATACTTTAGATTGATTTAAAACTTCATTTTTAATTTAAAAGGATCTAGG
TGAAGATCCTTTTTGATAATCTCATGACCAAAATCCCTTAACGTGAGTTTTCGTTCCACTGAGCGTCAGA
CCCCGTAGAAAAGATCAAAGGATCTTCTTGAGATCCTTTTTTTCTGCGCGTAATCTGCTGCTTGCAAACA
AAAAAACCACCGCTACCAGCGGTGGTTTGTTTGCCGGATCAAGAGCTACCAACTCTTTTTCCGAAGGTAA
CTGGCTTCAGCAGAGCGCAGATACCAAATACTGTTCTTCTAGTGTAGCCGTAGTTAGGCCACCACTTCAA
GAACTCTGTAGCACCGCCTACATACCTCGCTCTGCTAATCCTGTTACCAGTGGCTGCTGCCAGTGGCGAT
AAGTCGTGTCTTACCGGGTTGGACTCAAGACGATAGTTACCGGATAAGGCGCAGCGGTCGGGCTGAACGG
GGGGTTCGTGCACACAGCCCAGCTTGGAGCGAACGACCTACACCGAACTGAGATACCTACAGCGTGAGCT
ATGAGAAAGCGCCACGCTTCCCGAAGGGAGAAAGGCGGACAGGTATCCGGTAAGCGGCAGGGTCGGAACA
GGAGAGCGCACGAGGGAGCTTCCAGGGGGAAACGCCTGGTATCTTTATAGTCCTGTCGGGTTTCGCCACC
TCTGACTTGAGCGTCGATTTTTGTGATGCTCGTCAGGGGGGCGGAGCCTATGGAAAAACGCCAGCAACGC
GGCCTTTTTACGGTTCCTGGCCTTTTGCTGGCCTTTTGCTCACATGTTCTTTCCTGCGTTATCCCCTGAT
TCTGTGGATAACCGTATTACCGCCTTTGAGTGAGCTGATACCGCTCGCCGCAGCCGAACGACCGAGCGCA
GCGAGTCAGTGAGCGAGGAAGCGGAAGAGCGCCCAATACGCAAACCGCCTCTCCCCGCGCGTTGGCCGAT
TCATTAATGCAGCTGGCACGACAGGTTTCCCGACTGGAAAGCGGGCAGTGAGCGCAACGCAATTAATGTG
AGTTAGCTCACTCATTAGGCACCCCAGGCTTTACACTTTATGCTTCCGGCTCGTATGTTGTGTGGAATTG
TGAGCGGATAACAATTTCACACAGGAAACAGCTATGACCATGATTACGCCAAGCGCGCAATTAACCCTCA
CTAAAGGGAACAAAAGCTGGAGCTGCAAGCTTAATGTAGTCTTATGCAATACTCTTGTAGTCTTGCAACA
TGGTAACGATGAGTTAGCAACATGCCTTACAAGGAGAGAAAAAGCACCGTGCATGCCGATTGGTGGAAGT
AAGGTGGTACGATCGTGCCTTATTAGGAAGGCAACAGACGGGTCTGACATGGATTGGACGAACCACTGAA
TTGCCGCATTGCAGAGATATTGTATTTAAGTGCCTAGCTCGATACATAAACGGGTCTCTCTGGTTAGACC
AGATCTGAGCCTGGGAGCTCTCTGGCTAACTAGGGAACCCACTGCTTAAGCCTCAATAAAGCTTGCCTTG
AGTGCTTCAAGTAGTGTGTGCCCGTCTGTTGTGTGACTCTGGTAACTAGAGATCCCTCAGACCCTTTTAG
TCAGTGTGGAAAATCTCTAGCAGTGGCGCCCGAACAGGGACTTGAAAGCGAAAGGGAAACCAGAGGAGCT
CTCTCGACGCAGGACTCGGCTTGCTGAAGCGCGCACGGCAAGAGGCGAGGGGCGGCGACTGGTGAGTACG
CCAAAAATTTTGACTAGCGGAGGCTAGAAGGAGAGAGATGGGTGCGAGAGCGTCAGTATTAAGCGGGGGA
GAATTAGATCGCGATGGGAAAAAATTCGGTTAAGGCCAGGGGGAAAGAAAAAATATAAATTAAAACATAT
AGTATGGGCAAGCAGGGAGCTAGAACGATTCGCAGTTAATCCTGGCCTGTTAGAAACATCAGAAGGCTGT
AGACAAATACTGGGACAGCTACAACCATCCCTTCAGACAGGATCAGAAGAACTTAGATCATTATATAATA
CAGTAGCAACCCTCTATTGTGTGCATCAAAGGATAGAGATAAAAGACACCAAGGAAGCTTTAGACAAGAT
AGAGGAAGAGCAAAACAAAAGTAAGACCACCGCACAGCAAGCGGCCGCTGATCTTCAGACCTGGAGGAGG
AGATATGAGGGACAATTGGAGAAGTGAATTATATAAATATAAAGTAGTAAAAATTGAACCATTAGGAGTA
GCACCCACCAAGGCAAAGAGAAGAGTGGTGCAGAGAGAAAAAAGAGCAGTGGGAATAGGAGCTTTGTTCC
TTGGGTTCTTGGGAGCAGCAGGAAGCACTATGGGCGCAGCGTCAATGACGCTGACGGTACAGGCCAGACA
ATTATTGTCTGGTATAGTGCAGCAGCAGAACAATTTGCTGAGGGCTATTGAGGCGCAACAGCATCTGTTG
CAACTCACAGTCTGGGGCATCAAGCAGCTCCAGGCAAGAATCCTGGCTGTGGAAAGATACCTAAAGGATC
AACAGCTCCTGGGGATTTGGGGTTGCTCTGGAAAACTCATTTGCACCACTGCTGTGCCTTGGAATGCTAG
TTGGAGTAATAAATCTCTGGAACAGATTTGGAATCACACGACCTGGATGGAGTGGGACAGAGAAATTAAC
AATTACACAAGCTTAATACACTCCTTAATTGAAGAATCGCAAAACCAGCAAGAAAAGAATGAACAAGAAT
TATTGGAATTAGATAAATGGGCAAGTTTGTGGAATTGGTTTAACATAACAAATTGGCTGTGGTATATAAA
ATTATTCATAATGATAGTAGGAGGCTTGGTAGGTTTAAGAATAGTTTTTGCTGTACTTTCTATAGTGAAT
AGAGTTAGGCAGGGATATTCACCATTATCGTTTCAGACCCACCTCCCAACCCCGAGGGGACCCAGAGAGG
GCCTATTTCCCATGATTCCTTCATATTTGCATATACGATACAAGGCTGTTAGAGAGATAATTAGAATTAA
TTTGACTGTAAACACAAAGATATTAGTACAAAATACGTGACGTAGAAAGTAATAATTTCTTGGGTAGTTT
GCAGTTTTAAAATTATGTTTTAAAATGGACTATCATATGCTTACCGTAACTTGAAAGTATTTCGATTTCT
TGGCTTTATATATCTTGTGGAAAGGACGAAACACCGCATGACGGTCACTAATGTGTGTTTTAGAGCTAGA
AATAGCAAGTTAAAATAAGGCTAGTCCGTTATCAACTTGAAAAAGTGGCACCGAGTCGGTGCTTTTTTAA
GCTTGGCGTAACTAGATCTTGAGACAAATGGCAGTATTCATCCACAATTTTAAAAGAAAAGGGGGGATTG
GGGGGTACAGTGCAGGGGAAAGAATAGTAGACATAATAGCAACAGACATACAAACTAAAGAATTACAAAA
ACAAATTACAAAAATTCAAAATTTTCGGGTTTATTACAGGGACAGCAGAGATCCACTTTGGCGCCGGCTC
GAGGGGG
