>Addgene plasmid #77705 | TBRG4 gRNA (BRDN0001146623) | depositor partial sequence | sequence record 145165 | Target Sequence
CATGACGGTCACTAATGTGT
