>Addgene plasmid #77705 | TBRG4 gRNA (BRDN0001146623) | addgene partial sequence | sequence record 188271 | hU6-F
TAGAAAGTAATAATTTCTTGGGTAGTTTGCAGTTTTAAAATTATGTTTTAAAATGGACTATCATATGCTT
ACCGTAACTTGAAAGTATTTCGATTTCTTGGCTTTATATATCTTGTGGAAAGGACGAAACACCGCATGAC
GGTCACTAATGTGTGTTTTAGAGCTAGAAATAGCAAGTTAAAATAAGGCTAGTCCGTTATCAACTTGAAA
AAGTGGCACCGAGTCGGTGCTTTTTTAAGCTTGGCGTAACTAGATCTTGAGACAAATGGCAGTATTCATC
CACAATTTTAAAAGAAAAGGGGGGATTGGGGGGTACAGTGCAGGGGAAAGAATAGTAGACATAATAGCAA
CAGACATACAAACTAAAGAATTACAAAAACAAATTACAAAAATTCAAAATTTTCGGGTTTATTACAGGGA
CAGCAGAGATCCACTTTGGCGCCGGCTCGAGGGGGCCCGGGTGCAAAGATGGATAAAGTTTTAAACAGAG
AGGAATCTTTGCAGCTAATGGACCTTCTAGGTCTTGAAAGGAGTGGGAATTGGCTCCGGTGCCCGTCAGT
GGGCAGAGCG
